LOCUS       Exported 11177 bp ds-DNA circular SYN 12-MAY-2021
DEFINITION  Template for NLS-dCas9-NLS-EGFP fusion protein for CRISPR imaging
            (the recipient vector can be TetON 3G promoter system).
ACCESSION   .
VERSION     .
KEYWORDS    pSLQ1658-dCas9-EGFP
SOURCE      synthetic DNA construct
  ORGANISM  synthetic DNA construct
REFERENCE   1 (bases 1 to 11177)
  AUTHORS   Chen B, Gilbert LA, Cimini BA, Schnitzbauer J, Zhang W, Li GW, Park
            J, Blackburn EH, Weissman JS, Qi LS, Huang B
  TITLE     Dynamic Imaging of Genomic Loci in Living Human Cells by an
            Optimized CRISPR/Cas System.
  JOURNAL   Cell. 2013 Dec 19;155(7):1479-91. doi: 10.1016/j.cell.2013.12.001.
  PUBMED    24360272
REFERENCE   2 (bases 1 to 11177)
  AUTHORS   .
  TITLE     Direct Submission
  JOURNAL   Exported May 12, 2021 from SnapGene Server 1.1.58
            http://www.snapgene.com
FEATURES             Location/Qualifiers
     source          1..11177
                     /organism="synthetic DNA construct"
                     /mol_type="other DNA"
     misc_feature    579..920
                     /label=MESV Psi
                     /note="packaging signal of murine embryonic stem cell
                     virus"
     CDS             987..1403
                     /label=gag (truncated)
                     /note="truncated Moloney murine leukemia virus (MMLV) gag
                     gene lacking the start codon"
     primer_bind     1333..1355
                     /label=pLXSN 5'
                     /note="Murine stem cell virus, forward primer. Also called
                     MSCV"
     primer_bind     1371..1387
                     /label=pBABE 5'
                     /note="Psi packaging signal, forward primer for pBABE
                     vectors"
     regulatory      1417..1426
                     /regulatory_class="other"
                     /note="vertebrate consensus sequence for strong initiation
                     of translation (Kozak, 1987)"
     CDS             1432..1452
                     /codon_start=1
                     /product="nuclear localization signal of SV40 (simian virus
                     40) large T antigen"
                     /label=SV40 NLS
                     /translation="PKKKRKV"
     CDS             1453..5553
                     /codon_start=1
                     /product="catalytically dead mutant of the Cas9
                     endonuclease from the Streptococcus pyogenes Type II
                     CRISPR/Cas system"
                     /label=dCas9
                     /note="RNA-guided DNA-binding protein that lacks
                     endonuclease activity due to the D10A mutation in the RuvC
                     catalytic domain and the H840A mutation in the HNH
                     catalytic domain"
                     /translation="DKKYSIGLAIGTNSVGWAVITDEYKVPSKKFKVLGNTDRHSIKKN
                     LIGALLFDSGETAEATRLKRTARRRYTRRKNRICYLQEIFSNEMAKVDDSFFHRLEESF
                     LVEEDKKHERHPIFGNIVDEVAYHEKYPTIYHLRKKLVDSTDKADLRLIYLALAHMIKF
                     RGHFLIEGDLNPDNSDVDKLFIQLVQTYNQLFEENPINASGVDAKAILSARLSKSRRLE
                     NLIAQLPGEKKNGLFGNLIALSLGLTPNFKSNFDLAEDAKLQLSKDTYDDDLDNLLAQI
                     GDQYADLFLAAKNLSDAILLSDILRVNTEITKAPLSASMIKRYDEHHQDLTLLKALVRQ
                     QLPEKYKEIFFDQSKNGYAGYIDGGASQEEFYKFIKPILEKMDGTEELLVKLNREDLLR
                     KQRTFDNGSIPHQIHLGELHAILRRQEDFYPFLKDNREKIEKILTFRIPYYVGPLARGN
                     SRFAWMTRKSEETITPWNFEEVVDKGASAQSFIERMTNFDKNLPNEKVLPKHSLLYEYF
                     TVYNELTKVKYVTEGMRKPAFLSGEQKKAIVDLLFKTNRKVTVKQLKEDYFKKIECFDS
                     VEISGVEDRFNASLGTYHDLLKIIKDKDFLDNEENEDILEDIVLTLTLFEDREMIEERL
                     KTYAHLFDDKVMKQLKRRRYTGWGRLSRKLINGIRDKQSGKTILDFLKSDGFANRNFMQ
                     LIHDDSLTFKEDIQKAQVSGQGDSLHEHIANLAGSPAIKKGILQTVKVVDELVKVMGRH
                     KPENIVIEMARENQTTQKGQKNSRERMKRIEEGIKELGSQILKEHPVENTQLQNEKLYL
                     YYLQNGRDMYVDQELDINRLSDYDVDAIVPQSFLKDDSIDNKVLTRSDKNRGKSDNVPS
                     EEVVKKMKNYWRQLLNAKLITQRKFDNLTKAERGGLSELDKAGFIKRQLVETRQITKHV
                     AQILDSRMNTKYDENDKLIREVKVITLKSKLVSDFRKDFQFYKVREINNYHHAHDAYLN
                     AVVGTALIKKYPKLESEFVYGDYKVYDVRKMIAKSEQEIGKATAKYFFYSNIMNFFKTE
                     ITLANGEIRKRPLIETNGETGEIVWDKGRDFATVRKVLSMPQVNIVKKTEVQTGGFSKE
                     SILPKRNSDKLIARKKDWDPKKYGGFDSPTVAYSVLVVAKVEKGKSKKLKSVKELLGIT
                     IMERSSFEKNPIDFLEAKGYKEVKKDLIIKLPKYSLFELENGRKRMLASAGELQKGNEL
                     ALPSKYVNFLYLASHYEKLKGSPEDNEQKQLFVEQHKHYLDEIIEQISEFSKRVILADA
                     NLDKVLSAYNKHRDKPIREQAENIIHLFTLTNLGAPAAFKYFDTTIDRKRYTSTKEVLD
                     ATLIHQSITGLYETRIDLSQLGGD"
     CDS             5563..5583
                     /codon_start=1
                     /product="nuclear localization signal of SV40 (simian virus
                     40) large T antigen"
                     /label=SV40 NLS
                     /translation="PKKKRKV"
     CDS             5593..6309
                     /codon_start=1
                     /product="the original enhanced GFP (Yang et al., 1996)"
                     /label=EGFP
                     /note="mammalian codon-optimized"
                     /translation="VSKGEELFTGVVPILVELDGDVNGHKFSVSGEGEGDATYGKLTLK
                     FICTTGKLPVPWPTLVTTLTYGVQCFSRYPDHMKQHDFFKSAMPEGYVQERTIFFKDDG
                     NYKTRAEVKFEGDTLVNRIELKGIDFKEDGNILGHKLEYNYNSHNVYIMADKQKNGIKV
                     NFKIRHNIEDGSVQLADHYQQNTPIGDGPVLLPDNHYLSTQSALSKDPNEKRDHMVLLE
                     FVTAAGITLGMDELYK"
     CDS             5593..6306
                     /codon_start=1
                     /product="enhanced GFP"
                     /label=EGFP
                     /translation="VSKGEELFTGVVPILVELDGDVNGHKFSVSGEGEGDATYGKLTLK
                     FICTTGKLPVPWPTLVTTLTYGVQCFSRYPDHMKQHDFFKSAMPEGYVQERTIFFKDDG
                     NYKTRAEVKFEGDTLVNRIELKGIDFKEDGNILGHKLEYNYNSHNVYIMADKQKNGIKV
                     NFKIRHNIEDGSVQLADHYQQNTPIGDGPVLLPDNHYLSTQSALSKDPNEKRDHMVLLE
                     FVTAAGITLGMDELYK"
     primer_bind     complement(5635..5656)
                     /label=EGFP-N
                     /note="EGFP, reverse primer"
     primer_bind     complement(5896..5915)
                     /label=EXFP-R
                     /note="For distinguishing EGFP variants, reverse primer"
     primer_bind     6243..6264
                     /label=EGFP-C
                     /note="EGFP, forward primer"
     promoter        6320..6819
                     /label=PGK promoter
                     /note="mouse phosphoglycerate kinase 1 promoter"
     primer_bind     complement(6355..6378)
                     /label=MSCV-rev
                     /note="Murine stem cell virus, reverse primer"
     primer_bind     6752..6771
                     /label=mPGK-F
                     /note="Mouse PGK promoter, forward primer"
     CDS             6840..7439
                     /codon_start=1
                     /gene="pac from Streptomyces alboniger"
                     /product="puromycin N-acetyltransferase"
                     /label=PuroR
                     /note="confers resistance to puromycin"
                     /translation="MTEYKPTVRLATRDDVPRAVRTLAAAFADYPATRHTVDPDRHIER
                     VTELQELFLTRVGLDIGKVWVADDGAAVAVWTTPESVEAGAVFAEIGPRMAELSGSRLA
                     AQQQMEGLLAPHRPKEPAWFLATVGVSPDHQGKGLGSAVVLPGVEAAERAGVPAFLETS
                     APRNLPFYERLGFTVTADVEVPEGPRTWCMTRKPGA"
     primer_bind     complement(6840..6859)
                     /label=Puro-R
                     /note="Puromycin resistance gene, reverse primer. Also
                     called puro-variant-R"
     primer_bind     7336..7356
                     /label=Puro-F
                     /note="Puromycin resistance gene, forward primer"
     LTR             7539..8053
                     /label=3' LTR
                     /note="3' long terminal repeat from murine embryonic stem
                     cell virus"
     primer_bind     complement(8222..8238)
                     /label=M13 rev
                     /note="common sequencing primer, one of multiple similar
                     variants"
     primer_bind     complement(8222..8238)
                     /label=M13 Reverse
                     /note="In lacZ gene. Also called M13-rev"
     primer_bind     complement(8235..8257)
                     /label=M13/pUC Reverse
                     /note="In lacZ gene"
     protein_bind    8246..8262
                     /label=lac operator
                     /bound_moiety="lac repressor encoded by lacI"
                     /note="The lac repressor binds to the lac operator to
                     inhibit transcription in E. coli. This inhibition can be
                     relieved by adding lactose or
                     isopropyl-beta-D-thiogalactopyranoside (IPTG)."
     promoter        complement(8270..8300)
                     /label=lac promoter
                     /note="promoter for the E. coli lac operon"
     protein_bind    8315..8336
                     /label=CAP binding site
                     /bound_moiety="E. coli catabolite activator protein"
                     /note="CAP binding activates transcription in the presence
                     of cAMP."
     primer_bind     complement(8453..8470)
                     /label=L4440
                     /note="L4440 vector, forward primer"
     rep_origin      complement(8624..9212)
                     /direction=LEFT
                     /label=ori
                     /note="high-copy-number ColE1/pMB1/pBR322/pUC origin of
                     replication"
     primer_bind     complement(8704..8723)
                     /label=pBR322ori-F
                     /note="pBR322 origin, forward primer"
     CDS             complement(9383..10243)
                     /codon_start=1
                     /gene="bla"
                     /product="beta-lactamase"
                     /label=AmpR
                     /note="confers resistance to ampicillin, carbenicillin, and
                     related antibiotics"
                     /translation="MSIQHFRVALIPFFAAFCLPVFAHPETLVKVKDAEDQLGARVGYI
                     ELDLNSGKILESFRPEERFPMMSTFKVLLCGAVLSRIDAGQEQLGRRIHYSQNDLVEYS
                     PVTEKHLTDGMTVRELCSAAITMSDNTAANLLLTTIGGPKELTAFLHNMGDHVTRLDRW
                     EPELNEAIPNDERDTTMPVAMATTLRKLLTGELLTLASRQQLIDWMEADKVAGPLLRSA
                     LPAGWFIADKSGAGERGSRGIIAALGPDGKPSRIVVIYTTGSQATMDERNRQIAEIGAS
                     LIKHW"
     primer_bind     10006..10025
                     /label=Amp-R
                     /note="Ampicillin resistance gene, reverse primer"
     promoter        complement(10244..10348)
                     /gene="bla"
                     /label=AmpR promoter
     primer_bind     10416..10434
                     /label=pBRforEco
                     /note="pBR322 vectors, upsteam of EcoRI site, forward
                     primer"
     primer_bind     complement(10472..10494)
                     /label=pGEX 3'
                     /note="pGEX vectors, reverse primer"
     primer_bind     10594..10613
                     /label=pRS-marker
                     /note="pRS vectors, use to sequence yeast selectable
                     marker"
     primer_bind     10807..10829
                     /label=M13/pUC Forward
                     /note="In lacZ gene"
     primer_bind     10957..10976
                     /label=pBRrevBam
                     /note="pBR322 vectors, tet region, downstream of BamHI,
                     reverse primer"
     LTR             11176..515
                     /label=5' LTR
                     /note="5' long terminal repeat from murine embryonic stem
                     cell virus"
ORIGIN
        1 tgaaagaccc cacctgtagg tttggcaagc tagcttaagt aacgccattt tgcaaggcat
       61 ggaaaataca taactgagaa tagagaagtt cagatcaagg ttaggaacag agagacagca
      121 gaatatgggc caaacaggat atctgtggta agcagttcct gccccggctc agggccaaga
      181 acagatggtc cccagatgcg gtcccgccct cagcagtttc tagagaacca tcagatgttt
      241 ccagggtgcc ccaaggacct gaaatgaccc tgtgccttat ttgaactaac caatcagttc
      301 gcttctcgct tctgttcgcg cgcttctgct ccccgagctc aataaaagag cccacaaccc
      361 ctcactcggc gcgccagtcc tccgatagac tgcgtcgccc gggtacccgt attcccaata
      421 aagcctcttg ctgtttgcat ccgaatcgtg gactcgctga tccttgggag ggtctcctca
      481 gattgattga ctgcccacct cgggggtctt tcatttggag gttccaccga gatttggaga
      541 cccctgccca gggaccaccg acccccccgc cgggaggtaa gctggccagc ggtcgtttcg
      601 tgtctgtctc tgtctttgtg cgtgtttgtg ccggcatcta atgtttgcgc ctgcgtctgt
      661 actagttagc taactagctc tgtatctggc ggacccgtgg tggaactgac gagttctgaa
      721 cacccggccg caaccctggg agacgtccca gggactttgg gggccgtttt tgtggcccga
      781 cctgaggaag ggagtcgatg tggaatccga ccccgtcagg atatgtggtt ctggtaggag
      841 acgagaacct aaaacagttc ccgcctccgt ctgaattttt gctttcggtt tggaaccgaa
      901 gccgcgcgtc ttgtctgctg cagcgctgca gcatcgttct gtgttgtctc tgtctgactg
      961 tgtttctgta tttgtctgaa aattagggcc agactgttac cactccctta agtttgacct
     1021 taggtcactg gaaagatgtc gagcggatcg ctcacaacca gtcggtagat gtcaagaaga
     1081 gacgttgggt taccttctgc tctgcagaat ggccaacctt taacgtcgga tggccgcgag
     1141 acggcacctt taaccgagac ctcatcaccc aggttaagat caaggtcttt tcacctggcc
     1201 cgcatggaca cccagaccag gtcccctaca tcgtgacctg ggaagccttg gcttttgacc
     1261 cccctccctg ggtcaagccc tttgtacacc ctaagcctcc gcctcctctt cctccatccg
     1321 ccccgtctct cccccttgaa cctcctcgtt cgaccccgcc tcgatcctcc ctttatccag
     1381 ccctcactcc ttctctaggc gccggaatta gatctcgcca ccatggctag ccccaaaaag
     1441 aagaggaaag tggacaagaa gtattctatc ggactggcca tcgggactaa tagcgtcggg
     1501 tgggccgtga tcactgacga gtacaaggtg ccctctaaga agttcaaggt gctcgggaac
     1561 accgaccggc attccatcaa gaaaaatctg atcggagctc tcctctttga ttcaggggag
     1621 accgctgaag caacccgcct caagcggact gctagacggc ggtacaccag gaggaagaac
     1681 cggatttgtt accttcaaga gatattctcc aacgaaatgg caaaggtcga cgacagcttc
     1741 ttccataggc tggaagaatc attcctcgtg gaagaggata agaagcatga acggcatccc
     1801 atcttcggta atatcgtcga cgaggtggcc tatcacgaga aatacccaac catctaccat
     1861 cttcgcaaaa agctggtgga ctcaaccgac aaggcagacc tccggcttat ctacctggcc
     1921 ctggcccaca tgatcaagtt cagaggccac ttcctgatcg agggcgacct caatcctgac
     1981 aatagcgatg tggataaact gttcatccag ctggtgcaga cttacaacca gctctttgaa
     2041 gagaacccca tcaatgcaag cggagtcgat gccaaggcca ttctgtcagc ccggctgtca
     2101 aagagccgca gacttgagaa tcttatcgct cagctgccgg gtgaaaagaa aaatggactg
     2161 ttcgggaacc tgattgctct ttcacttggg ctgactccca atttcaagtc taatttcgac
     2221 ctggcagagg atgccaagct gcaactgtcc aaggacacct atgatgacga tctcgacaac
     2281 ctcctggccc agatcggtga ccaatacgcc gaccttttcc ttgctgctaa gaatctttct
     2341 gacgccatcc tgctgtctga cattctccgc gtgaacactg aaatcaccaa ggcccctctt
     2401 tcagcttcaa tgattaagcg gtatgatgag caccaccagg acctgaccct gcttaaggca
     2461 ctcgtccggc agcagcttcc ggagaagtac aaggaaatct tctttgacca gtcaaagaat
     2521 ggatacgccg gctacatcga cggaggtgcc tcccaagagg aattttataa gtttatcaaa
     2581 cctatccttg agaagatgga cggcaccgaa gagctcctcg tgaaactgaa tcgggaggat
     2641 ctgctgcgga agcagcgcac tttcgacaat gggagcattc cccaccagat ccatcttggg
     2701 gagcttcacg ccatccttcg gcgccaagag gacttctacc cctttcttaa ggacaacagg
     2761 gagaagattg agaaaattct cactttccgc atcccctact acgtgggacc cctcgccaga
     2821 ggaaatagcc ggtttgcttg gatgaccaga aagtcagaag aaactatcac tccctggaac
     2881 ttcgaagagg tggtggacaa gggagccagc gctcagtcat tcatcgaacg gatgactaac
     2941 ttcgataaga acctccccaa tgagaaggtc ctgccgaaac attccctgct ctacgagtac
     3001 tttaccgtgt acaacgagct gaccaaggtg aaatatgtca ccgaagggat gaggaagccc
     3061 gcattcctgt caggcgaaca aaagaaggca attgtggacc ttctgttcaa gaccaataga
     3121 aaggtgaccg tgaagcagct gaaggaggac tatttcaaga aaattgaatg cttcgactct
     3181 gtggagatta gcggggtcga agatcggttc aacgcaagcc tgggtaccta ccatgatctg
     3241 cttaagatca tcaaggacaa ggattttctg gacaatgagg agaacgagga catccttgag
     3301 gacattgtcc tgactctcac tctgttcgag gaccgggaaa tgatcgagga gaggcttaag
     3361 acctacgccc atctgttcga cgataaagtg atgaagcaac ttaaacggag aagatatacc
     3421 ggatggggac gccttagccg caaactcatc aacggaatcc gggacaaaca gagcggaaag
     3481 accattcttg atttccttaa gagcgacgga ttcgctaatc gcaacttcat gcaacttatc
     3541 catgatgatt ccctgacctt taaggaggac atccagaagg cccaagtgtc tggacaaggt
     3601 gactcactgc acgagcatat cgcaaatctg gctggttcac ccgctattaa gaagggtatt
     3661 ctccagaccg tgaaagtcgt ggacgagctg gtcaaggtga tgggtcgcca taaaccagag
     3721 aacattgtca tcgagatggc cagggaaaac cagactaccc agaagggaca gaagaacagc
     3781 agggagcgga tgaaaagaat tgaggaaggg attaaggagc tcgggtcaca gatccttaaa
     3841 gagcacccgg tggaaaacac ccagcttcag aatgagaagc tctatctgta ctaccttcaa
     3901 aatggacgcg atatgtatgt ggaccaagag cttgatatca acaggctctc agactacgac
     3961 gtggacgcca tcgtccctca gagcttcctc aaagacgact caattgacaa taaggtgctg
     4021 actcgctcag acaagaaccg gggaaagtca gataacgtgc cctcagagga agtcgtgaaa
     4081 aagatgaaga actattggcg ccagcttctg aacgcaaagc tgatcactca gcggaagttc
     4141 gacaatctca ctaaggctga gaggggcgga ctgagcgaac tggacaaagc aggattcatt
     4201 aaacggcaac ttgtggagac tcggcagatt actaaacatg tcgcccaaat ccttgactca
     4261 cgcatgaata ccaagtacga cgaaaacgac aaacttatcc gcgaggtgaa ggtgattacc
     4321 ctgaagtcca agctggtcag cgatttcaga aaggactttc aattctacaa agtgcgggag
     4381 atcaataact atcatcatgc tcatgacgca tatctgaatg ccgtggtggg aaccgccctg
     4441 atcaagaagt acccaaagct ggaaagcgag ttcgtgtacg gagactacaa ggtctacgac
     4501 gtgcgcaaga tgattgccaa atctgagcag gagatcggaa aggccaccgc aaagtacttc
     4561 ttctacagca acatcatgaa tttcttcaag accgaaatca cccttgcaaa cggtgagatc
     4621 cggaagaggc cgctcatcga gactaatggg gagactggcg aaatcgtgtg ggacaagggc
     4681 agagatttcg ctaccgtgcg caaagtgctt tctatgcctc aagtgaacat cgtgaagaaa
     4741 accgaggtgc aaaccggagg cttttctaag gaatcaatcc tccccaagcg caactccgac
     4801 aagctcattg caaggaagaa ggattgggac cctaagaagt acggcggatt cgattcacca
     4861 actgtggctt attctgtcct ggtcgtggct aaggtggaaa aaggaaagtc taagaagctc
     4921 aagagcgtga aggaactgct gggtatcacc attatggagc gcagctcctt cgagaagaac
     4981 ccaattgact ttctcgaagc caaaggttac aaggaagtca agaaggacct tatcatcaag
     5041 ctcccaaagt atagcctgtt cgaactggag aatgggcgga agcggatgct cgcctccgct
     5101 ggcgaacttc agaagggtaa tgagctggct ctcccctcca agtacgtgaa tttcctctac
     5161 cttgcaagcc attacgagaa gctgaagggg agccccgagg acaacgagca aaagcaactg
     5221 tttgtggagc agcataagca ttatctggac gagatcattg agcagatttc cgagttttct
     5281 aaacgcgtca ttctcgctga tgccaacctc gataaagtcc ttagcgcata caataagcac
     5341 agagacaaac caattcggga gcaggctgag aatatcatcc acctgttcac cctcaccaat
     5401 cttggtgccc ctgccgcatt caagtacttc gacaccacca tcgaccggaa acgctatacc
     5461 tccaccaaag aagtgctgga cgccaccctc atccaccaga gcatcaccgg actttacgaa
     5521 actcggattg acctctcaca gctcggaggg gatgagggag ctcccaagaa aaagcgcaag
     5581 gtaggtagtt ccgtgagcaa gggcgaggag ctgttcaccg gggtggtgcc catcctggtc
     5641 gagctggacg gcgacgtaaa cggccacaag ttcagcgtgt ccggcgaggg cgagggcgat
     5701 gccacctacg gcaagctgac cctgaagttc atctgcacca ccggcaagct gcccgtgccc
     5761 tggcccaccc tcgtgaccac cctgacctac ggcgtgcagt gcttcagccg ctaccccgac
     5821 cacatgaagc agcacgactt cttcaagtcc gccatgcccg aaggctacgt ccaggagcgc
     5881 accatcttct tcaaggacga cggcaactac aagacccgcg ccgaggtgaa gttcgagggc
     5941 gacaccctgg tgaaccgcat cgagctgaag ggcatcgact tcaaggagga cggcaacatc
     6001 ctggggcaca agctggagta caactacaac agccacaacg tctatatcat ggccgacaag
     6061 cagaagaacg gcatcaaggt gaacttcaag atccgccaca acatcgagga cggcagcgtg
     6121 cagctcgccg accactacca gcagaacacc cccatcggcg acggccccgt gctgctgccc
     6181 gacaaccact acctgagcac ccagtccgcc ctgagcaaag accccaacga gaagcgcgat
     6241 cacatggtcc tgctggagtt cgtgaccgcc gccgggatca ctctcggcat ggacgagctg
     6301 tacaagtaag aattctaccg ggtaggggag gcgcttttcc caaggcagtc tggagcatgc
     6361 gctttagcag ccccgctggg cacttggcgc tacacaagtg gcctctggcc tcgcacacat
     6421 tccacatcca ccggtaggcg ccaaccggct ccgttctttg gtggcccctt cgcgccacct
     6481 tctactcctc ccctagtcag gaagttcccc cccgccccgc agctcgcgtc gtgcaggacg
     6541 tgacaaatgg aagtagcacg tctcactagt ctcgtgcaga tggacagcac cgctgagcaa
     6601 tggaagcggg taggcctttg gggcagcggc caatagcagc tttgctcctt cgctttctgg
     6661 gctcagaggc tgggaagggg tgggtccggg ggcgggctca ggggcgggct caggggcggg
     6721 gcgggcgccc gaaggtcctc cggaggcccg gcattctgca cgcttcaaaa gcgcacgtct
     6781 gccgcgctgt tctcctcttc ctcatctccg ggcctttcga cctgcagccc aagcttacca
     6841 tgaccgagta caagcccacg gtgcgcctcg ccacccgcga cgacgtcccc agggccgtac
     6901 gcaccctcgc cgccgcgttc gccgactacc ccgccacgcg ccacaccgtc gatccggacc
     6961 gccacatcga gcgggtcacc gagctgcaag aactcttcct cacgcgcgtc gggctcgaca
     7021 tcggcaaggt gtgggtcgcg gacgacggcg ccgcggtggc ggtctggacc acgccggaga
     7081 gcgtcgaagc gggggcggtg ttcgccgaga tcggcccgcg catggccgag ttgagcggtt
     7141 cccggctggc cgcgcagcaa cagatggaag gcctcctggc gccgcaccgg cccaaggagc
     7201 ccgcgtggtt cctggccacc gtcggcgtct cgcccgacca ccagggcaag ggtctgggca
     7261 gcgccgtcgt gctccccgga gtggaggcgg ccgagcgcgc cggggtgccc gccttcctgg
     7321 agacctccgc gccccgcaac ctccccttct acgagcggct cggcttcacc gtcaccgccg
     7381 acgtcgaggt gcccgaagga ccgcgcacct ggtgcatgac ccgcaagccc ggtgcctgac
     7441 gcccgcccca cgacccgcag cgcccgaccg aaaggagcgc acgaccccat gcatcgataa
     7501 aataaaagat tttatttagt ctccagaaaa aggggggaat gaaagacccc acctgtaggt
     7561 ttggcaagct agcttaagta acgccatttt gcaaggcatg gaaaatacat aactgagaat
     7621 agagaagttc agatcaaggt taggaacaga gagacagcag aatatgggcc aaacaggata
     7681 tctgtggtaa gcagttcctg ccccggctca gggccaagaa cagatggtcc ccagatgcgg
     7741 tcccgccctc agcagtttct agagaaccat cagatgtttc cagggtgccc caaggacctg
     7801 aaatgaccct gtgccttatt tgaactaacc aatcagttcg cttctcgctt ctgttcgcgc
     7861 gcttctgctc cccgagctca ataaaagagc ccacaacccc tcactcggcg cgccagtcct
     7921 ccgatagact gcgtcgcccg ggtacccgtg tatccaataa accctcttgc agttgcatcc
     7981 gacttgtggt ctcgctgttc cttgggaggg tctcctctga gtgattgact acccgtcagc
     8041 gggggtcttt catgggtaac agtttcttga agttggagaa caacattctg agggtaggag
     8101 tcgaatatta agtaatcctg actcaattag ccactgtttt gaatccacat actccaatac
     8161 tcctgaaata gttcattatg gacagcgcag aagagctggg gagaattaat tcgtaatcat
     8221 ggtcatagct gtttcctgtg tgaaattgtt atccgctcac aattccacac aacatacgag
     8281 ccggaagcat aaagtgtaaa gcctggggtg cctaatgagt gagctaactc acattaattg
     8341 cgttgcgctc actgcccgct ttccagtcgg gaaacctgtc gtgccagctg cattaatgaa
     8401 tcggccaacg cgcggggaga ggcggtttgc gtattgggcg ctcttccgct tcctcgctca
     8461 ctgactcgct gcgctcggtc gttcggctgc ggcgagcggt atcagctcac tcaaaggcgg
     8521 taatacggtt atccacagaa tcaggggata acgcaggaaa gaacatgtga gcaaaaggcc
     8581 agcaaaaggc caggaaccgt aaaaaggccg cgttgctggc gtttttccat aggctccgcc
     8641 cccctgacga gcatcacaaa aatcgacgct caagtcagag gtggcgaaac ccgacaggac
     8701 tataaagata ccaggcgttt ccccctggaa gctccctcgt gcgctctcct gttccgaccc
     8761 tgccgcttac cggatacctg tccgcctttc tcccttcggg aagcgtggcg ctttctcata
     8821 gctcacgctg taggtatctc agttcggtgt aggtcgttcg ctccaagctg ggctgtgtgc
     8881 acgaaccccc cgttcagccc gaccgctgcg ccttatccgg taactatcgt cttgagtcca
     8941 acccggtaag acacgactta tcgccactgg cagcagccac tggtaacagg attagcagag
     9001 cgaggtatgt aggcggtgct acagagttct tgaagtggtg gcctaactac ggctacacta
     9061 gaaggacagt atttggtatc tgcgctctgc tgaagccagt taccttcgga aaaagagttg
     9121 gtagctcttg atccggcaaa caaaccaccg ctggtagcgg tggttttttt gtttgcaagc
     9181 agcagattac gcgcagaaaa aaaggatctc aagaagatcc tttgatcttt tctacggggt
     9241 ctgacgctca gtggaacgaa aactcacgtt aagggatttt ggtcatgaga ttatcaaaaa
     9301 ggatcttcac ctagatcctt ttaaattaaa aatgaagttt taaatcaatc taaagtatat
     9361 atgagtaaac ttggtctgac agttaccaat gcttaatcag tgaggcacct atctcagcga
     9421 tctgtctatt tcgttcatcc atagttgcct gactccccgt cgtgtagata actacgatac
     9481 gggagggctt accatctggc cccagtgctg caatgatacc gcgagaccca cgctcaccgg
     9541 ctccagattt atcagcaata aaccagccag ccggaagggc cgagcgcaga agtggtcctg
     9601 caactttatc cgcctccatc cagtctatta attgttgccg ggaagctaga gtaagtagtt
     9661 cgccagttaa tagtttgcgc aacgttgttg ccattgctac aggcatcgtg gtgtcacgct
     9721 cgtcgtttgg tatggcttca ttcagctccg gttcccaacg atcaaggcga gttacatgat
     9781 cccccatgtt gtgcaaaaaa gcggttagct ccttcggtcc tccgatcgtt gtcagaagta
     9841 agttggccgc agtgttatca ctcatggtta tggcagcact gcataattct cttactgtca
     9901 tgccatccgt aagatgcttt tctgtgactg gtgagtactc aaccaagtca ttctgagaat
     9961 agtgtatgcg gcgaccgagt tgctcttgcc cggcgtcaat acgggataat accgcgccac
    10021 atagcagaac tttaaaagtg ctcatcattg gaaaacgttc ttcggggcga aaactctcaa
    10081 ggatcttacc gctgttgaga tccagttcga tgtaacccac tcgtgcaccc aactgatctt
    10141 cagcatcttt tactttcacc agcgtttctg ggtgagcaaa aacaggaagg caaaatgccg
    10201 caaaaaaggg aataagggcg acacggaaat gttgaatact catactcttc ctttttcaat
    10261 attattgaag catttatcag ggttattgtc tcatgagcgg atacatattt gaatgtattt
    10321 agaaaaataa acaaataggg gttccgcgca catttccccg aaaagtgcca cctgacgtct
    10381 aagaaaccat tattatcatg acattaacct ataaaaatag gcgtatcacg aggccctttc
    10441 gtctcgcgcg tttcggtgat gacggtgaaa acctctgaca catgcagctc ccggagacgg
    10501 tcacagcttg tctgtaagcg gatgccggga gcagacaagc ccgtcagggc gcgtcagcgg
    10561 gtgttggcgg gtgtcggggc tggcttaact atgcggcatc agagcagatt gtactgagag
    10621 tgcaccatat gcggtgtgaa ataccgcaca gatgcgtaag gagaaaatac cgcatcaggc
    10681 gccattcgcc attcaggctg cgcaactgtt gggaagggcg atcggtgcgg gcctcttcgc
    10741 tattacgcca gctggcgaaa gggggatgtg ctgcaaggcg attaagttgg gtaacgccag
    10801 ggttttccca gtcacgacgt tgtaaaacga cggcgcaagg aatggtgcat gcaaggagat
    10861 ggcgcccaac agtcccccgg ccacggggcc tgccaccata cccacgccga aacaagcgct
    10921 catgagcccg aagtggcgag cccgatcttc cccatcggtg atgtcggcga tataggcgcc
    10981 agcaaccgca cctgtggcgc cggtgatgcc ggccacgatg cgtccggcgt agaggcgatt
    11041 agtccaattt gttaaagaca ggatatcagt ggtccaggct ctagttttga ctcaacaata
    11101 tcaccagctg aagcctatag agtacgagcc atagataaaa taaaagattt tatttagtct
    11161 ccagaaaaag gggggaa
//
