>Addgene plasmid #51023 | pSLQ1658-dCas9-EGFP | addgene full sequence | sequence record 339913 | Addgene NGS Result
TGAAAGACCCCACCTGTAGGTTTGGCAAGCTAGCTTAAGTAACGCCATTTTGCAAGGCATGGAAAATACA
TAACTGAGAATAGAGAAGTTCAGATCAAGGTTAGGAACAGAGAGACAGCAGAATATGGGCCAAACAGGAT
ATCTGTGGTAAGCAGTTCCTGCCCCGGCTCAGGGCCAAGAACAGATGGTCCCCAGATGCGGTCCCGCCCT
CAGCAGTTTCTAGAGAACCATCAGATGTTTCCAGGGTGCCCCAAGGACCTGAAATGACCCTGTGCCTTAT
TTGAACTAACCAATCAGTTCGCTTCTCGCTTCTGTTCGCGCGCTTCTGCTCCCCGAGCTCAATAAAAGAG
CCCACAACCCCTCACTCGGCGCGCCAGTCCTCCGATAGACTGCGTCGCCCGGGTACCCGTATTCCCAATA
AAGCCTCTTGCTGTTTGCATCCGAATCGTGGACTCGCTGATCCTTGGGAGGGTCTCCTCAGATTGATTGA
CTGCCCACCTCGGGGGTCTTTCATTTGGAGGTTCCACCGAGATTTGGAGACCCCTGCCCAGGGACCACCG
ACCCCCCCGCCGGGAGGTAAGCTGGCCAGCGGTCGTTTCGTGTCTGTCTCTGTCTTTGTGCGTGTTTGTG
CCGGCATCTAATGTTTGCGCCTGCGTCTGTACTAGTTAGCTAACTAGCTCTGTATCTGGCGGACCCGTGG
TGGAACTGACGAGTTCTGAACACCCGGCCGCAACCCTGGGAGACGTCCCAGGGACTTTGGGGGCCGTTTT
TGTGGCCCGACCTGAGGAAGGGAGTCGATGTGGAATCCGACCCCGTCAGGATATGTGGTTCTGGTAGGAG
ACGAGAACCTAAAACAGTTCCCGCCTCCGTCTGAATTTTTGCTTTCGGTTTGGAACCGAAGCCGCGCGTC
TTGTCTGCTGCAGCGCTGCAGCATCGTTCTGTGTTGTCTCTGTCTGACTGTGTTTCTGTATTTGTCTGAA
AATTAGGGCCAGACTGTTACCACTCCCTTAAGTTTGACCTTAGGTCACTGGAAAGATGTCGAGCGGATCG
CTCACAACCAGTCGGTAGATGTCAAGAAGAGACGTTGGGTTACCTTCTGCTCTGCAGAATGGCCAACCTT
TAACGTCGGATGGCCGCGAGACGGCACCTTTAACCGAGACCTCATCACCCAGGTTAAGATCAAGGTCTTT
TCACCTGGCCCGCATGGACACCCAGACCAGGTCCCCTACATCGTGACCTGGGAAGCCTTGGCTTTTGACC
CCCCTCCCTGGGTCAAGCCCTTTGTACACCCTAAGCCTCCGCCTCCTCTTCCTCCATCCGCCCCGTCTCT
CCCCCTTGAACCTCCTCGTTCGACCCCGCCTCGATCCTCCCTTTATCCAGCCCTCACTCCTTCTCTAGGC
GCCGGAATTAGATCTCGCCACCATGGCTAGCCCCAAAAAGAAGAGGAAAGTGGACAAGAAGTATTCTATC
GGACTGGCCATCGGGACTAATAGCGTCGGGTGGGCCGTGATCACTGACGAGTACAAGGTGCCCTCTAAGA
AGTTCAAGGTGCTCGGGAACACCGACCGGCATTCCATCAAGAAAAATCTGATCGGAGCTCTCCTCTTTGA
TTCAGGGGAGACCGCTGAAGCAACCCGCCTCAAGCGGACTGCTAGACGGCGGTACACCAGGAGGAAGAAC
CGGATTTGTTACCTTCAAGAGATATTCTCCAACGAAATGGCAAAGGTCGACGACAGCTTCTTCCATAGGC
TGGAAGAATCATTCCTCGTGGAAGAGGATAAGAAGCATGAACGGCATCCCATCTTCGGTAATATCGTCGA
CGAGGTGGCCTATCACGAGAAATACCCAACCATCTACCATCTTCGCAAAAAGCTGGTGGACTCAACCGAC
AAGGCAGACCTCCGGCTTATCTACCTGGCCCTGGCCCACATGATCAAGTTCAGAGGCCACTTCCTGATCG
AGGGCGACCTCAATCCTGACAATAGCGATGTGGATAAACTGTTCATCCAGCTGGTGCAGACTTACAACCA
GCTCTTTGAAGAGAACCCCATCAATGCAAGCGGAGTCGATGCCAAGGCCATTCTGTCAGCCCGGCTGTCA
AAGAGCCGCAGACTTGAGAATCTTATCGCTCAGCTGCCGGGTGAAAAGAAAAATGGACTGTTCGGGAACC
TGATTGCTCTTTCACTTGGGCTGACTCCCAATTTCAAGTCTAATTTCGACCTGGCAGAGGATGCCAAGCT
GCAACTGTCCAAGGACACCTATGATGACGATCTCGACAACCTCCTGGCCCAGATCGGTGACCAATACGCC
GACCTTTTCCTTGCTGCTAAGAATCTTTCTGACGCCATCCTGCTGTCTGACATTCTCCGCGTGAACACTG
AAATCACCAAGGCCCCTCTTTCAGCTTCAATGATTAAGCGGTATGATGAGCACCACCAGGACCTGACCCT
GCTTAAGGCACTCGTCCGGCAGCAGCTTCCGGAGAAGTACAAGGAAATCTTCTTTGACCAGTCAAAGAAT
GGATACGCCGGCTACATCGACGGAGGTGCCTCCCAAGAGGAATTTTATAAGTTTATCAAACCTATCCTTG
AGAAGATGGACGGCACCGAAGAGCTCCTCGTGAAACTGAATCGGGAGGATCTGCTGCGGAAGCAGCGCAC
TTTCGACAATGGGAGCATTCCCCACCAGATCCATCTTGGGGAGCTTCACGCCATCCTTCGGCGCCAAGAG
GACTTCTACCCCTTTCTTAAGGACAACAGGGAGAAGATTGAGAAAATTCTCACTTTCCGCATCCCCTACT
ACGTGGGACCCCTCGCCAGAGGAAATAGCCGGTTTGCTTGGATGACCAGAAAGTCAGAAGAAACTATCAC
TCCCTGGAACTTCGAAGAGGTGGTGGACAAGGGAGCCAGCGCTCAGTCATTCATCGAACGGATGACTAAC
TTCGATAAGAACCTCCCCAATGAGAAGGTCCTGCCGAAACATTCCCTGCTCTACGAGTACTTTACCGTGT
ACAACGAGCTGACCAAGGTGAAATATGTCACCGAAGGGATGAGGAAGCCCGCATTCCTGTCAGGCGAACA
AAAGAAGGCAATTGTGGACCTTCTGTTCAAGACCAATAGAAAGGTGACCGTGAAGCAGCTGAAGGAGGAC
TATTTCAAGAAAATTGAATGCTTCGACTCTGTGGAGATTAGCGGGGTCGAAGATCGGTTCAACGCAAGCC
TGGGTACCTACCATGATCTGCTTAAGATCATCAAGGACAAGGATTTTCTGGACAATGAGGAGAACGAGGA
CATCCTTGAGGACATTGTCCTGACTCTCACTCTGTTCGAGGACCGGGAAATGATCGAGGAGAGGCTTAAG
ACCTACGCCCATCTGTTCGACGATAAAGTGATGAAGCAACTTAAACGGAGAAGATATACCGGATGGGGAC
GCCTTAGCCGCAAACTCATCAACGGAATCCGGGACAAACAGAGCGGAAAGACCATTCTTGATTTCCTTAA
GAGCGACGGATTCGCTAATCGCAACTTCATGCAACTTATCCATGATGATTCCCTGACCTTTAAGGAGGAC
ATCCAGAAGGCCCAAGTGTCTGGACAAGGTGACTCACTGCACGAGCATATCGCAAATCTGGCTGGTTCAC
CCGCTATTAAGAAGGGTATTCTCCAGACCGTGAAAGTCGTGGACGAGCTGGTCAAGGTGATGGGTCGCCA
TAAACCAGAGAACATTGTCATCGAGATGGCCAGGGAAAACCAGACTACCCAGAAGGGACAGAAGAACAGC
AGGGAGCGGATGAAAAGAATTGAGGAAGGGATTAAGGAGCTCGGGTCACAGATCCTTAAAGAGCACCCGG
TGGAAAACACCCAGCTTCAGAATGAGAAGCTCTATCTGTACTACCTTCAAAATGGACGCGATATGTATGT
GGACCAAGAGCTTGATATCAACAGGCTCTCAGACTACGACGTGGACGCCATCGTCCCTCAGAGCTTCCTC
AAAGACGACTCAATTGACAATAAGGTGCTGACTCGCTCAGACAAGAACCGGGGAAAGTCAGATAACGTGC
CCTCAGAGGAAGTCGTGAAAAAGATGAAGAACTATTGGCGCCAGCTTCTGAACGCAAAGCTGATCACTCA
GCGGAAGTTCGACAATCTCACTAAGGCTGAGAGGGGCGGACTGAGCGAACTGGACAAAGCAGGATTCATT
AAACGGCAACTTGTGGAGACTCGGCAGATTACTAAACATGTCGCCCAAATCCTTGACTCACGCATGAATA
CCAAGTACGACGAAAACGACAAACTTATCCGCGAGGTGAAGGTGATTACCCTGAAGTCCAAGCTGGTCAG
CGATTTCAGAAAGGACTTTCAATTCTACAAAGTGCGGGAGATCAATAACTATCATCATGCTCATGACGCA
TATCTGAATGCCGTGGTGGGAACCGCCCTGATCAAGAAGTACCCAAAGCTGGAAAGCGAGTTCGTGTACG
GAGACTACAAGGTCTACGACGTGCGCAAGATGATTGCCAAATCTGAGCAGGAGATCGGAAAGGCCACCGC
AAAGTACTTCTTCTACAGCAACATCATGAATTTCTTCAAGACCGAAATCACCCTTGCAAACGGTGAGATC
CGGAAGAGGCCGCTCATCGAGACTAATGGGGAGACTGGCGAAATCGTGTGGGACAAGGGCAGAGATTTCG
CTACCGTGCGCAAAGTGCTTTCTATGCCTCAAGTGAACATCGTGAAGAAAACCGAGGTGCAAACCGGAGG
CTTTTCTAAGGAATCAATCCTCCCCAAGCGCAACTCCGACAAGCTCATTGCAAGGAAGAAGGATTGGGAC
CCTAAGAAGTACGGCGGATTCGATTCACCAACTGTGGCTTATTCTGTCCTGGTCGTGGCTAAGGTGGAAA
AAGGAAAGTCTAAGAAGCTCAAGAGCGTGAAGGAACTGCTGGGTATCACCATTATGGAGCGCAGCTCCTT
CGAGAAGAACCCAATTGACTTTCTCGAAGCCAAAGGTTACAAGGAAGTCAAGAAGGACCTTATCATCAAG
CTCCCAAAGTATAGCCTGTTCGAACTGGAGAATGGGCGGAAGCGGATGCTCGCCTCCGCTGGCGAACTTC
AGAAGGGTAATGAGCTGGCTCTCCCCTCCAAGTACGTGAATTTCCTCTACCTTGCAAGCCATTACGAGAA
GCTGAAGGGGAGCCCCGAGGACAACGAGCAAAAGCAACTGTTTGTGGAGCAGCATAAGCATTATCTGGAC
GAGATCATTGAGCAGATTTCCGAGTTTTCTAAACGCGTCATTCTCGCTGATGCCAACCTCGATAAAGTCC
TTAGCGCATACAATAAGCACAGAGACAAACCAATTCGGGAGCAGGCTGAGAATATCATCCACCTGTTCAC
CCTCACCAATCTTGGTGCCCCTGCCGCATTCAAGTACTTCGACACCACCATCGACCGGAAACGCTATACC
TCCACCAAAGAAGTGCTGGACGCCACCCTCATCCACCAGAGCATCACCGGACTTTACGAAACTCGGATTG
ACCTCTCACAGCTCGGAGGGGATGAGGGAGCTCCCAAGAAAAAGCGCAAGGTAGGTAGTTCCGTGAGCAA
GGGCGAGGAGCTGTTCACCGGGGTGGTGCCCATCCTGGTCGAGCTGGACGGCGACGTAAACGGCCACAAG
TTCAGCGTGTCCGGCGAGGGCGAGGGCGATGCCACCTACGGCAAGCTGACCCTGAAGTTCATCTGCACCA
CCGGCAAGCTGCCCGTGCCCTGGCCCACCCTCGTGACCACCCTGACCTACGGCGTGCAGTGCTTCAGCCG
CTACCCCGACCACATGAAGCAGCACGACTTCTTCAAGTCCGCCATGCCCGAAGGCTACGTCCAGGAGCGC
ACCATCTTCTTCAAGGACGACGGCAACTACAAGACCCGCGCCGAGGTGAAGTTCGAGGGCGACACCCTGG
TGAACCGCATCGAGCTGAAGGGCATCGACTTCAAGGAGGACGGCAACATCCTGGGGCACAAGCTGGAGTA
CAACTACAACAGCCACAACGTCTATATCATGGCCGACAAGCAGAAGAACGGCATCAAGGTGAACTTCAAG
ATCCGCCACAACATCGAGGACGGCAGCGTGCAGCTCGCCGACCACTACCAGCAGAACACCCCCATCGGCG
ACGGCCCCGTGCTGCTGCCCGACAACCACTACCTGAGCACCCAGTCCGCCCTGAGCAAAGACCCCAACGA
GAAGCGCGATCACATGGTCCTGCTGGAGTTCGTGACCGCCGCCGGGATCACTCTCGGCATGGACGAGCTG
TACAAGTAAGAATTCTACCGGGTAGGGGAGGCGCTTTTCCCAAGGCAGTCTGGAGCATGCGCTTTAGCAG
CCCCGCTGGGCACTTGGCGCTACACAAGTGGCCTCTGGCCTCGCACACATTCCACATCCACCGGTAGGCG
CCAACCGGCTCCGTTCTTTGGTGGCCCCTTCGCGCCACCTTCTACTCCTCCCCTAGTCAGGAAGTTCCCC
CCCGCCCCGCAGCTCGCGTCGTGCAGGACGTGACAAATGGAAGTAGCACGTCTCACTAGTCTCGTGCAGA
TGGACAGCACCGCTGAGCAATGGAAGCGGGTAGGCCTTTGGGGCAGCGGCCAATAGCAGCTTTGCTCCTT
CGCTTTCTGGGCTCAGAGGCTGGGAAGGGGTGGGTCCGGGGGCGGGCTCAGGGGCGGGGCGGGCGCCCGA
AGGTCCTCCGGAGGCCCGGCATTCTGCACGCTTCAAAAGCGCACGTCTGCCGCGCTGTTCTCCTCTTCCT
CATCTCCGGGCCTTTCGACCTGCAGCCCAAGCTTACCATGACCGAGTACAAGCCCACGGTGCGCCTCGCC
ACCCGCGACGACGTCCCCAGGGCCGTACGCACCCTCGCCGCCGCGTTCGCCGACTACCCCGCCACGCGCC
ACACCGTCGATCCGGACCGCCACATCGAGCGGGTCACCGAGCTGCAAGAACTCTTCCTCACGCGCGTCGG
GCTCGACATCGGCAAGGTGTGGGTCGCGGACGACGGCGCCGCGGTGGCGGTCTGGACCACGCCGGAGAGC
GTCGAAGCGGGGGCGGTGTTCGCCGAGATCGGCCCGCGCATGGCCGAGTTGAGCGGTTCCCGGCTGGCCG
CGCAGCAACAGATGGAAGGCCTCCTGGCGCCGCACCGGCCCAAGGAGCCCGCGTGGTTCCTGGCCACCGT
CGGCGTCTCGCCCGACCACCAGGGCAAGGGTCTGGGCAGCGCCGTCGTGCTCCCCGGAGTGGAGGCGGCC
GAGCGCGCCGGGGTGCCCGCCTTCCTGGAGACCTCCGCGCCCCGCAACCTCCCCTTCTACGAGCGGCTCG
GCTTCACCGTCACCGCCGACGTCGAGGTGCCCGAAGGACCGCGCACCTGGTGCATGACCCGCAAGCCCGG
TGCCTGACGCCCGCCCCACGACCCGCAGCGCCCGACCGAAAGGAGCGCACGACCCCATGCATCGATAAAA
TAAAAGATTTTATTTAGTCTCCAGAAAAAGGGGGGAATGAAAGACCCCACCTGTAGGTTTGGCAAGCTAG
CTTAAGTAACGCCATTTTGCAAGGCATGGAAAATACATAACTGAGAATAGAGAAGTTCAGATCAAGGTTA
GGAACAGAGAGACAGCAGAATATGGGCCAAACAGGATATCTGTGGTAAGCAGTTCCTGCCCCGGCTCAGG
GCCAAGAACAGATGGTCCCCAGATGCGGTCCCGCCCTCAGCAGTTTCTAGAGAACCATCAGATGTTTCCA
GGGTGCCCCAAGGACCTGAAATGACCCTGTGCCTTATTTGAACTAACCAATCAGTTCGCTTCTCGCTTCT
GTTCGCGCGCTTCTGCTCCCCGAGCTCAATAAAAGAGCCCACAACCCCTCACTCGGCGCGCCAGTCCTCC
GATAGACTGCGTCGCCCGGGTACCCGTGTATCCAATAAACCCTCTTGCAGTTGCATCCGACTTGTGGTCT
CGCTGTTCCTTGGGAGGGTCTCCTCTGAGTGATTGACTACCCGTCAGCGGGGGTCTTTCATGGGTAACAG
TTTCTTGAAGTTGGAGAACAACATTCTGAGGGTAGGAGTCGAATATTAAGTAATCCTGACTCAATTAGCC
ACTGTTTTGAATCCACATACTCCAATACTCCTGAAATAGTTCATTATGGACAGCGCAGAAAGAGCTGGGG
AGAATTGTGAAATTGTTATCCGCTCACAATTCCACACAACATACGAGCCGGAAGCATAAAGTGTAAAGCC
TGGGGTGCCTAATGAGTGAGCTAACTCACATTAATTGCGTTGCGCTCACTGCCCGCTTTCCAGTCGGGAA
ACCTGTCGTGCCAGCTGCATTAATGAATCGGCCAACGCGCGGGGAGAGGCGGTTTGCGTATTGGGCGCTC
TTCCGCTTCCTCGCTCACTGACTCGCTGCGCTCGGTCGTTCGGCTGCGGCGAGCGGTATCAGCTCACTCA
AAGGCGGTAATACGGTTATCCACAGAATCAGGGGATAACGCAGGAAAGAACATGTGAGCAAAAGGCCAGC
AAAAGGCCAGGAACCGTAAAAAGGCCGCGTTGCTGGCGTTTTTCCATAGGCTCCGCCCCCCTGACGAGCA
TCACAAAAATCGACGCTCAAGTCAGAGGTGGCGAAACCCGACAGGACTATAAAGATACCAGGCGTTTCCC
CCTGGAAGCTCCCTCGTGCGCTCTCCTGTTCCGACCCTGCCGCTTACCGGATACCTGTCCGCCTTTCTCC
CTTCGGGAAGCGTGGCGCTTTCTCATAGCTCACGCTGTAGGTATCTCAGTTCGGTGTAGGTCGTTCGCTC
CAAGCTGGGCTGTGTGCACGAACCCCCCGTTCAGCCCGACCGCTGCGCCTTATCCGGTAACTATCGTCTT
GAGTCCAACCCGGTAAGACACGACTTATCGCCACTGGCAGCAGCCACTGGTAACAGGATTAGCAGAGCGA
GGTATGTAGGCGGTGCTACAGAGTTCTTGAAGTGGTGGCCTAACTACGGCTACACTAGAAGAACAGTATT
TGGTATCTGCGCTCTGCTGAAGCCAGTTACCTTCGGAAAAAGAGTTGGTAGCTCTTGATCCGGCAAACAA
ACCACCGCTGGTAGCGGTGGTTTTTTTGTTTGCAAGCAGCAGATTACGCGCAGAAAAAAAGGATCTCAAG
AAGATCCTTTGATCTTTTCTACGGGGTCTGACGCTCAGTGGAACGAAAACTCACGTTAAGGGATTTTGGT
CATGAGATTATCAAAAAGGATCTTCACCTAGATCCTTTTAAATTAAAAATGAAGTTTTAAATCAATCTAA
AGTATATATGAGTAAACTTGGTCTGACAGTTACCAATGCTTAATCAGTGAGGCACCTATCTCAGCGATCT
GTCTATTTCGTTCATCCATAGTTGCCTGACTCCCCGTCGTGTAGATAACTACGATACGGGAGGGCTTACC
ATCTGGCCCCAGTGCTGCAATGATACCGCGAGACCCACGCTCACCGGCTCCAGATTTATCAGCAATAAAC
CAGCCAGCCGGAAGGGCCGAGCGCAGAAGTGGTCCTGCAACTTTATCCGCCTCCATCCAGTCTATTAATT
GTTGCCGGGAAGCTAGAGTAAGTAGTTCGCCAGTTAATAGTTTGCGCAACGTTGTTGCCATTGCTACAGG
CATCGTGGTGTCACGCTCGTCGTTTGGTATGGCTTCATTCAGCTCCGGTTCCCAACGATCAAGGCGAGTT
ACATGATCCCCCATGTTGTGCAAAAAAGCGGTTAGCTCCTTCGGTCCTCCGATCGTTGTCAGAAGTAAGT
TGGCCGCAGTGTTATCACTCATGGTTATGGCAGCACTGCATAATTCTCTTACTGTCATGCCATCCGTAAG
ATGCTTTTCTGTGACTGGTGAGTACTCAACCAAGTCATTCTGAGAATAGTGTATGCGGCGACCGAGTTGC
TCTTGCCCGGCGTCAATACGGGATAATACCGCGCCACATAGCAGAACTTTAAAAGTGCTCATCATTGGAA
AACGTTCTTCGGGGCGAAAACTCTCAAGGATCTTACCGCTGTTGAGATCCAGTTCGATGTAACCCACTCG
TGCACCCAACTGATCTTCAGCATCTTTTACTTTCACCAGCGTTTCTGGGTGAGCAAAAACAGGAAGGCAA
AATGCCGCAAAAAAGGGAATAAGGGCGACACGGAAATGTTGAATACTCATACTCTTCCTTTTTCAATATT
ATTGAAGCATTTATCAGGGTTATTGTCTCATGAGCGGATACATATTTGAATGTATTTAGAAAAATAAACA
AATAGGGGTTCCGCGCACATTTCCCCGAAAAGTGCCACCTGACGTCTAAGAAACCATTATTATCATGACA
TTAACCTATAAAAATAGGCGTATCACGAGGCCCTTTCGTCTCGCGCGTTTCGGTGATGACGGTGAAAACC
TCTGACACATGCAGCTCCCGGAGACGGTCACAGCTTGTCTGTAAGCGGATGCCGGGAGCAGACAAGCCCG
TCAGGGCGCGTCAGCGGGTGTTGGCGGGTGTCGGGGCTGGCTTAACTATGCGGCATCAGAGCAGATTGTA
CTGAGAGTGCACCATATGCGGTGTGAAATACCGCACAGATGCGTAAGGAGAAAATACCGCATCAGGCGCC
ATTCGCCATTCAGGCTGCGCAACTGTTGGGAAGGGCGATCGGTGCGGGCCTCTTCGCTATTACGCCAGCT
GGCGAAAGGGGGATGTGCTGCAAGGCGATTAAGTTGGGTAACGCCAGGGTTTTCCCAGTCACGACGTTGT
AAAACGACGGCGCAAGGAATGGTGCATGCAAGGAGATGGCGCCCAACAGTCCCCCGGCCACGGGGCCTGC
CACCATACCCACGCCGAAACAAGCGCTCATGAGCCCGAAGTGGCGAGCCCGATCTTCCCCATCGGTGATG
TCGGCGATATAGGCGCCAGCAACCGCACCTGTGGCGCCGGTGATGCCGGCCACGATGCGTCCGGCGTAGA
GGCGATTAGTCCAATTTGTTAAAGACAGGATATCAGTGGTCCAGGCTCTAGTTTTGACTCAACAATATCA
CCAGCTGAAGCCTATAGAGTACGAGCCATAGATAAAATAAAAGATTTTATTTAGTCTCCAGAAAAAGGGG
GGAA
Features (pLannotate 1.2.2; 20 found; start..end, strand, type, name):
    579..920     +  misc_feature   MESV Ψ: packaging signal of murine embryonic stem cell virus
    987..1403    +  CDS            gag (truncated): truncated Moloney murine leukemia virus (MMLV) gag gene lacking the start codon
   1453..5553    +  CDS            cas9: CAS9_STRP1 - Also known as csn1 From Streptococcus pyogenes serotype M1.
   5593..6309    +  CDS            EGFP: the original enhanced GFP (Yang et al., 1996) mammalian codon-optimized
   6320..6807    +  promoter       PGK promoter: mouse phosphoglycerate kinase 1 promoter
   6828..7427    +  CDS            PuroR: puromycin N-acetyltransferase; pac from Streptomyces alboniger; confers resistance to puromycin
   7527..8041    +  LTR            3' LTR: 3' long terminal repeat from murine embryonic stem cell virus
   8201..8223    -  protein_bind   lac operator (fragment): The lac repressor binds to the lac operator to inhibit transcription in E. coli. This inhibition can be relieved by adding lactose or isopropyl-β-D-thiogalactopyranoside (IPTG). lac repressor encoded by lacI
   8227..8257    -  promoter       lac promoter: promoter for the E. coli lac operon
   8272..8293    -  protein_bind   CAP binding site: CAP binding activates transcription in the presence of cAMP. E. coli catabolite activator protein
   8306..8398    -  CDS            lacI (fragment): lac repressor; lacI; The lac repressor binds to the lac operator to inhibit transcription in E. coli. This inhibition can be relieved by adding lactose or isopropyl-β-D-thiogalactopyranoside (IPTG).
   8581..9169    -  rep_origin     ori: high-copy-number ColE1/pMB1/pBR322/pUC origin of replication
   9340..10200   -  CDS            AmpR: β-lactamase; bla; confers resistance to ampicillin, carbenicillin, and related antibiotics
  10201..10305   -  promoter       AmpR promoter: bla
  10400..10435   +  CDS            rop (fragment): Rop protein, which maintains plasmids at low copy number; rop
  10537..10636   +  misc_feature   bom (fragment): basis of mobility region from pBR322
  10642..10791   -  CDS            lacZα (fragment): LacZα fragment of β-galactosidase; lacZ fragment
  10791..10992   -  CDS            TcR (fragment): tetracycline efflux protein; tet; confers resistance to tetracycline
  10993..11091   +  CDS            env (fragment): murine leukemia virus gPr80 envelope polyprotein precursor; env; proteolytically cleaved into gp70SU and p15TM subunits
  11133..515     +  LTR            5' LTR (across the origin): 5' long terminal repeat from murine embryonic stem cell virus
