[The description below was written by a language model from this plasmid's Addgene catalogue record, the feature table of its GenBank file and pLannotate feature annotations shown in this document.]
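Description:
pSLQ1658-dCas9-EGFP is a retroviral mammalian expression plasmid built on the pMSCVpuro backbone. It carries a fluorescent, nuclease-dead Cas9 for CRISPR-based imaging of genomic loci in living cells. In E. coli it replicates from a high-copy ColE1/pUC-type origin and is selected through the beta-lactamase (AmpR) gene. Remnants of lac, rop, bom and tetracycline-resistance sequences in the bacterial portion are non-functional leftovers of the parental vectors. The retroviral cassette is flanked by 5′ and 3′ long terminal repeats from murine embryonic stem cell virus. It includes the MESV Psi packaging signal and a truncated, start-codon-less MMLV gag fragment, which together allow the transcript to be packaged into retroviral particles when gag, pol and env are supplied in trans.

The 5′ LTR promoter drives a single open reading frame that begins at a Kozak consensus. This frame encodes an SV40 nuclear localization signal, Streptococcus pyogenes dCas9 (D10A and H840A, so it binds DNA under guide RNA direction but does not cut), a second SV40 NLS, and C-terminal EGFP. The catalogue lists the insert species as human, whereas the annotations attribute dCas9 to S. pyogenes and describe EGFP as mammalian codon-optimized. Downstream, a mouse PGK promoter expresses puromycin N-acetyltransferase for selection of transduced or transfected cells. No guide RNA cassette is annotated, so targeting RNAs must come from another construct.

The depositors describe the plasmid mainly as a template for moving the NLS-dCas9-NLS-EGFP coding sequence into other vectors, such as a Tet-On 3G inducible system. The depositor's map is 11,177 bp and the sequencing-derived record is 11,134 nt. The two agree on all major features.
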