Addgene plasmid #51023: pSLQ1658-dCas9-EGFP
Purpose: Template for NLS-dCas9-NLS-EGFP fusion protein for CRISPR imaging (the recipient vector can be TetON 3G promoter system)
Depositing lab: Bo Huang & Stanley Qi. Depositing organization: University of California, San Francisco (UCSF). Publication: Dynamic Imaging of Genomic Loci in Living Human Cells by an Optimized CRISPR/Cas System. Chen B, Gilbert LA, Cimini BA, Schnitzbauer J, Zhang W, Li GW, Park J, Blackburn EH, Weissman JS, Qi LS, Huang B. Cell. 2013 Dec 19;155(7):1479-91. doi: 10.1016/j.cell.2013.12.001. PubMed 24360272.
Backbone
  Vector backbone: pMSCVpuro
  Total vector size (bp): 11177
  Modifications to backbone: None
  Vector type: Mammalian Expression, Retroviral, CRISPR
  Selectable markers: Puromycin
Growth in bacteria
  Bacterial resistance: Ampicillin, 100 μg/mL
  Growth temperature: 37°C
  Growth strain: DH5alpha
  Growth instructions: We suggest using Stellar (Clontech) for growth
  Copy number: High Copy
Gene/Insert
  Gene/Insert name: dCas9 fuse to EGFP
  Species: H. sapiens (human)
  Insert size (bp): 4887
  Promoter: MSCV LTR promoter
  Tag / fusion protein: EGFP (C terminal on insert)
  Cloning method: Ligation Independent Cloning
  Sequencing primers: 5′ ctcgatcctccctttatccagcc; 3′ ggctgctaaagcgcatgct
Terms and licenses: Academic/Nonprofit Terms; Industry Terms: Not Available to Industry
How to cite: pSLQ1658-dCas9-EGFP was a gift from Bo Huang & Stanley Qi (Addgene plasmid # 51023 ; http://n2t.net/addgene:51023 ; RRID:Addgene_51023)
