>Addgene plasmid #51023 | pSLQ1658-dCas9-EGFP | addgene partial sequence | sequence record 79292 | MSCV-rev 5'-CAGCGGGGCTGCTAAAGCGCATGC-3'
TACCCGGTAGAATTCTTACTTGTACAGCTCGTCCATGCCGAGAGTGATCCCGGCGGCGGTCACGAACTCC
AGCAGGACCATGTGATCGCGCTTCTCGTTGGGGTCTTTGCTCAGGGCGGACTGGGTGCTCAGGTAGTGGT
TGTCGGGCAGCAGCACGGGGCCGTCGCCGATGGGGGTGTTCTGCTGGTAGTGGTCGGCGAGCTGCACGCT
GCCGTCCTCGATGTTGTGGCGGATCTTGAAGTTCACCTTGATGCCGTTCTTCTGCTTGTCGGCCATGATA
TAGACGTTGTGGCTGTTGTAGTTGTACTCCAGCTTGTGCCCCAGGATGTTGCCGTCCTCCTTGAAGTCGA
TGCCCTTCAGCTCGATGCGGTTCACCAGGGTGTCGCCCTCGAACTTCACCTCGGCGCGGGTCTTGTAGTT
GCCGTCGTCCTTGAAGAAGATGGTGCGCTCCTGGACGTAGCCTTCGGGCATGGCGGACTTGAAGAAGTCG
TGCTGCTTCATGTGGTCGGGGTAGCGGCTGAAGC
