>Addgene plasmid #51023 | pSLQ1658-dCas9-EGFP | addgene partial sequence | sequence record 92927 | hdCas9-R1 5'-CCTTTCTGAAATCGCTGACC-3'
CTTCACCTCGCGGATAAGTTTGTCGTTTTCGTCGTACTTGGTATTCATGCGTGAGTCAAGGATTTGGGCG
ACATGTTTAGTAATCTGCCGAGTCTCCACAAGTTGCCGTTTAATGAATCCTGCTTTGTCCAGTTCGCTCA
GTCCGCCCCTCTCAGCCTTAGTGAGATTGTCGAACTTCCGCTGAGTGATCAGCTTTGCGTTCAGAAGCTG
GCGCCAATAGTTCTTCATCTTTTTCACGACTTCCTCTGAGGGCACGTTATCTGACTTTCCCCGGTTCTTG
TCTGAGCGAGTCAGCACCTTATTGTCAATTGAGTCGTCTTTGAGGAAGCTCTGAGGGACGATGGCGTCCA
CGTCGTAGTCTGAGAGCCTGTTGATATCAAGCTCTTGGTCCACATACATATCGCGTCCATTTTGAAGGTA
GTACAGATAGAGCTTCTCATTCTGAAGCTGGGTGTTTTCCACCGGGTGCTCTTTAAGGATCTGTGACCCG
AGCTCCTTAATCCCTTCCTCAATTCTTTTCATCCGCTCCCTGCTGTTCTTCTGTCCCTTCTGGGTAGTCT
GGTTTTCCCTGGCCATCTCGATGACAATGTTCTCTGGTTTATGGCGACCCATCACCTTGACCAGCTCGTC
CACGACTTTCACGGTCTGGAGAATACCCTTCTTAATAGCGGGTGAACCAGCCAGATTTGCGATATGCTCG
TGCAGTGAGTCACCTTGTCCAGACACTTGGGCCTTCTGGATGTCCTCCTTAAAGGTCAGGGAATCATCAT
GGATAAGTTGCATGAAGTTGCGATTAGCGAATCCGTCGCTCTTAAGGAAATCAAGAATGGTCTTTCCGCT
CTGTTTGTCCCGGATTCCGTTGATGAGTTTGCGGCTAAGGCGTCCCCATCCGGTATATCTTCTCCGTTTA
AGTTGCTTCATCACTTTATCGTC
