>Addgene plasmid #51023 | pSLQ1658-dCas9-EGFP | addgene partial sequence | sequence record 132942 | EGFP-N 5'-CGTCGCCGTCCAGCTCGACCAG-3'
CTCGCCCTTGCTCACGGAACTACCTACCTTGCGCTTTTTCTTGGGAGCTCCCTCATCCCCTCCGAGCTGT
GAGAGGTCAATCCGAGTTTCGTAAAGTCCGGTGATGCTCTGGTGGATGAGGGTGGCGTCCAGCACTTCTT
TGGTGGAGGTATAGCGTTTCCGGTCGATGGTGGTGTCGAAGTACTTGAATGCGGCAGGGGCACCAAGATT
GGTGAGGGTGAACAGGTGGATGATATTCTCAGCCTGCTCCCGAATTGGTTTGTCTCTGTGCTTATTGTAT
GCGCTAAGGACTTTATCGAGGTTGGCATCAGCGAGAATGACGCGTTTAGAAAACTCGGAAATCTGCTCAA
TGATCTCGTCCAGATAATGCTTATGCTGCTCCACAAACAGTTGCTTTTGCTCGTTGTCCTCGGGGCTCCC
CTTCAGCTTCTCGTAATGGCTTGCAAGGTAGAGGAAATTCACGTACTTGGAGGGGAGAGCCAGCTCATTA
CCCTTCTGAAGTTCGCCAGCGGAGGCGAGCATCCGCTTCCGCCCATTCTCCAGTTCGAACAGGCTATACT
TTGGGAGCTTGATGATAAGGTCCTTCTTGACTTCCTTGTAACCTTTGGCTTCGAGAAAGTCAATTGGGTT
CTTCTCGAAGGAGCTGCGCTCCATAATGGTGATACCCAGCAGTTCCTTCACGCTCTTGAGCTTCTTAGAC
TTTCCTTTTTCCACCTTAGCCACGACCAGGACAGAATAAGCCACAGTTGGTGAATCGAATCCGCCGTACT
TCTTAGGGTCCCAATCCTTCTTCCTTGCAATGAGCTTGTCGGAGTTGCGCTTGGGGAGGATTGATTCCTT
AGAAAAGCCTCCGG
