>Addgene plasmid #51023 | pSLQ1658-dCas9-EGFP | addgene partial sequence | sequence record 163738 | pLXSN5 5'-CCCTTGAACCTCCTCGTTCGACC-3'
CAGCCCTCACTCCTTCTCTAGGCGCCGGAATTAGATCTCGCCACCATGGCTAGCCCCAAAAAGAAGAGGA
AAGTGGACAAGAAGTATTCTATCGGACTGGCCATCGGGACTAATAGCGTCGGGTGGGCCGTGATCACTGA
CGAGTACAAGGTGCCCTCTAAGAAGTTCAAGGTGCTCGGGAACACCGACCGGCATTCCATCAAGAAAAAT
CTGATCGGAGCTCTCCTCTTTGATTCAGGGGAGACCGCTGAAGCAACCCGCCTCAAGCGGACTGCTAGAC
GGCGGTACACCAGGAGGAAGAACCGGATTTGTTACCTTCAAGAGATATTCTCCAACGAAATGGCAAAGGT
CGACGACAGCTTCTTCCATAGGCTGGAAGAATCATTCCTCGTGGAAGAGGATAAGAAGCATGAACGGCAT
CCCATCTTCGGTAATATCGTCGACGAGGTGGCCTATCACGAGAAATACCCAACCATCTACCATCTTCGCA
AAAAGCTGGTGGACTCAACCGACAAGGCAGACCTCCGGCTTATCTACCTGGCCCTGGCCCACATGATCAA
GTTCAGAGGCCACTTCCTGATCGAGGGCGACCTCAATCCTGACAATAGCGATGTGGATAAACTGTTCATC
CAGCTGGTGCAGACTTACAACCAGCTCTTTGAAGAGAACCCCATCAATGCAAGCGGAGTCGATGCCAAGG
CCATTCTGTCAGCCCGGCTGTCAAAGAGCCGCAGACTTGAGAATCTTATCGCTCAGCTGCCGGGTGAAAA
GAAAAATGGACTGTTCGGGAACCTGATTGCTCTTTCACTTGGGCTGACTCCCAATTTCAAGTCTAATTTC
GACCTGGCAGAGGATGCCAAGCTGCAACTGTCCAAGGACACCTATGATGACGATCTCGACAACCTCCTGG
CCCAGATCGGTGACCAATACGCCGACCTTTT
